Addgene plasmid #166010: R619-M63-303: CMV51p> SARS-CoV-2 S(1-1208)-2P-T4f-3C-His8-Strep2x2
Purpose: mammalian expression of SARS-CoV-2 soluble spike trimer protein
Depositing lab: Dominic Esposito. Depositing organization: National Cancer Institute (NCI). Publication: Optimizing high-yield production of SARS-CoV-2 soluble spike trimers for serology assays. Esposito D, Mehalko J, Drew M, Snead K, Wall V, Taylor T, Frank P, Denson JP, Hong M, Gulten G, Sadtler K, Messing S, Gillette W. Protein Expr Purif. 2020 Jun 4;174:105686. doi: 10.1016/j.pep.2020.105686. PubMed 32504802.
Backbone
  Vector backbone: pDest-303
  Vector type: Mammalian Expression
  Selectable markers: Neomycin (select with G418)
Growth in bacteria
  Bacterial resistance: Ampicillin, 100 μg/mL
  Growth temperature: 37°C
  Growth strain: DH5alpha
  Copy number: High Copy
Gene/Insert
  Gene/Insert name: SARS-CoV-2 S (spike)
  Species: Other
  Entrez Gene: S (a.k.a. GU280_gp02, spike glycoprotein)
  Promoter: CMV51
  Tag / fusion protein: 3C-His8-Strep2x2 (C terminal on insert)
  Cloning method: Gateway Cloning
Terms and licenses: Academic/Nonprofit Terms; Industry Terms: Not Available to Industry
Depositor comments: DNA sequence optimized for mammalian expression
How to cite: R619-M63-303: CMV51p> SARS-CoV-2 S(1-1208)-2P-T4f-3C-His8-Strep2x2 was a gift from Dominic Esposito (Addgene plasmid # 166010 ; http://n2t.net/addgene:166010 ; RRID:Addgene_166010)
