[The description below was written by a language model from this plasmid's Addgene catalogue record and pLannotate feature annotations shown in this document.]
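Description:
R619-M63-303 is an 11.2 kb mammalian expression plasmid built by Gateway recombination into the pDest-303 destination backbone, designed to produce the soluble, prefusion-stabilised SARS-CoV-2 spike trimer as a secreted recombinant protein. It is maintained in E. coli at high copy through a ColE1/pUC-type origin with ampicillin selection (AmpR under its own bla promoter), and it also carries an f1 origin. For mammalian cells, an SV40 early promoter drives a neomycin phosphotransferase cassette with an SV40 polyadenylation signal, allowing G418 selection. The backbone also contains the Epstein-Barr virus oriP element, which supports episomal retention in cells that supply EBNA1; no EBNA1 gene is annotated on the plasmid itself.

The expression cassette consists of the CMV51 promoter (annotated as the CMV immediate-early enhancer and promoter), bounded by Gateway recombination site remnants, followed by a spike coding sequence optimised for mammalian expression and a bGH polyadenylation signal. According to the construct name, the insert encodes spike residues 1-1208, that is, the ectodomain without the transmembrane anchor. It carries the "2P" stabilising substitutions and is fused at its C terminus to a T4 fibritin foldon trimerisation domain ("T4f"), a 3C protease cleavage site, an eight-histidine tag and a tandem Strep-tag II. The automated annotation recognises only the spike portion, and the foldon and tag region presumably lies in the unannotated stretch between it and the downstream Gateway site. The tags allow affinity purification and can be removed by 3C cleavage. The associated work used the construct for high-yield production of spike trimers as antigen for serology assays.
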