Features (pLannotate 1.2.2; 23 found; start..end, strand, type, name):
    204..1993    -  rep_origin     oriP: Epstein-Barr virus oriP replication origin (Yates et al., 2000)
   2014..2066    -  misc_feature   bom (fragment): basis of mobility region from pBR322
   2199..2219    +  protein_bind   attB4: mutant version of attB; core recombination site for the Gateway® BP reaction BP Clonase™
   2230..2533    +  enhancer       CMV enhancer: human cytomegalovirus immediate early enhancer
   2535..2734    +  promoter       CMV promoter: human cytomegalovirus (CMV) immediate early promoter
   2804..2821    +  protein_bind   attL1 (fragment): mutant version of attL; recombination site for the Gateway® LR reaction LR Clonase™
   2830..6453    +  CDS            S (fragment): SPIKE_SARS2 - Experimental evidence at protein level: Swiss-Prot protein existence level 1. [Spike glycoprotein]: May down-regulate host tetherin (BST2) by lysosomal degradation, thereby counteracting its antiviral activity. From Severe acute respiratory syndrome coronavirus 2 (2019-nCoV) (SARS-CoV-2).
   6701..6718    -  protein_bind   attL2 (fragment): mutant version of attL; recombination site for the Gateway® LR reaction LR Clonase™
   6781..6799    -  promoter       SP6 promoter: promoter for bacteriophage SP6 RNA polymerase
   6825..7049    +  polyA_signal   bGH poly(A) signal: bovine growth hormone polyadenylation signal
   7053..7074    +  promoter       SV40 promoter (fragment): SV40 enhancer and early promoter
   7095..7523    +  rep_origin     f1 ori (sequence partly withheld): f1 bacteriophage origin of replication; arrow indicates direction of (+) strand synthesis
   7537..7866    +  promoter       SV40 promoter: SV40 enhancer and early promoter
   7933..8724    +  CDS            neo: KKA2_KLEPN - Also known as kan, nptII. Experimental evidence at protein level: Swiss-Prot protein existence level 1. Resistance to kanamycin, neomycin, paromomycin, ribostamycin, butirosin and gentamicin B. From Klebsiella pneumoniae.
   8748..8906    +  CDS            ble (fragment): BLE_KLEPN - Experimental evidence at protein level: Swiss-Prot protein existence level 1. Binding protein with a strong affinity to the bleomycin family of antibiotics. Binds to CL990; an antimitotic-antibiotic compound. From Klebsiella pneumoniae.
   8901..9022    +  polyA_signal   SV40 poly(A) signal: SV40 polyadenylation signal
   9093..9115    -  protein_bind   lac operator (fragment): The lac repressor binds to the lac operator to inhibit transcription in E. coli. This inhibition can be relieved by adding lactose or isopropyl-β-D-thiogalactopyranoside (IPTG). lac repressor encoded by lacI
   9119..9149    -  promoter       lac promoter: promoter for the E. coli lac operon
   9164..9185    -  protein_bind   CAP binding site: CAP binding activates transcription in the presence of cAMP. E. coli catabolite activator protein
   9198..9290    -  CDS            lacI (fragment): lac repressor; lacI; The lac repressor binds to the lac operator to inhibit transcription in E. coli. This inhibition can be relieved by adding lactose or isopropyl-β-D-thiogalactopyranoside (IPTG).
   9473..10061   -  rep_origin     ori: high-copy-number ColE1/pMB1/pBR322/pUC origin of replication
  10232..11092   -  CDS            AmpR: β-lactamase; bla; confers resistance to ampicillin, carbenicillin, and related antibiotics
  11093..11197   -  promoter       AmpR promoter: bla
>Addgene plasmid #166010 | R619-M63-303: CMV51p> SARS-CoV-2 S(1-1208)-2P-T4f-3C-His8-Strep2x2 | addgene full sequence | sequence record 327070 | Addgene NGS Result
GACGGATCGGGAGATCCGCCTTTATGTGTAACTCTTGGCTGAAGCTCTTACACCAATGCTGGGGGACATG
TACCTCCCAGGGGCCCAGGAAGACTACGGGAGGCTACACCAACGTCAATCAGAGGGGCCTGTGTAGCTAC
CGATAAGCGGACCCTCAAGAGGGCATTAGCAATAGTGTTTATAAGGCCCCCTTGTTAACCCTAAACGGGT
AGCATATGCTTCCCGGGTAGTAGTATATACTATCCAGACTAACCCTAATTCAATAGCATATGTTACCCAA
CGGGAAGCATATGCTATCGAATTAGGGTTAGTAAAAGGGTCCTAAGGAACAGCGATATCTCCCACCCCAT
GAGCTGTCACGGTTTTATTTACATGGGGTCAGGATTCCACGAGGGTAGTGAACCATTTTAGTCACAAGGG
CAGTGGCTGAAGATCAAGGAGCGGGCAGTGAACTCTCCTGAATCTTCGCCTGCTTCTTCATTCTCCTTCG
TTTAGCTAATAGAATAACTGCTGAGTTGTGAACAGTAAGGTGTATGTGAGGTGCTCGAAAACAAGGTTTC
AGGTGACGCCCCCAGAATAAAATTTGGACGGGGGGTTCAGTGGTGGCATTGTGCTATGACACCAATATAA
CCCTCACAAACCCCTTGGGCAATAAATACTAGTGTAGGAATGAAACATTCTGAATATCTTTAACAATAGA
AATCCATGGGGTGGGGACAAGCCGTAAAGACTGGATGTCCATCTCACACGAATTTATGGCTATGGGCAAC
ACATAATCCTAGTGCAATATGATACTGGGGTTATTAAGATGTGTCCCAGGCAGGGACCAAGACAGGTGAA
CCATGTTGTTACACTCTATTTGTAACAAGGGGAAAGAGAGTGGACGCCGACAGCAGCGGACTCCACTGGT
TGTCTCTAACACCCCCGAAAATTAAACGGGGCTCCACGCCAATGGGGCCCATAAACAAAGACAAGTGGCC
ACTCTTTTTTTTGAAATTGTGGAGTGGGGGCACGCGTCAGCCCCCACACGCCGCCCTGCGGTTTTGGACT
GTAAAATAAGGGTGTAATAACTTGGCTGATTGTAACCCCGCTAACCACTGCGGTCAAACCACTTGCCCAC
AAAACCACTAATGGCACCCCGGGGAATACCTGCATAAGTAGGTGGGCGGGCCAAGATAGGGGCGCGATTG
CTGCGATCTGGAGGACAAATTACACACACTTGCGCCTGAGCGCCAAGCACAGGGTTGTTGGTCCTCATAT
TCACGAGGTCGCTGAGAGCACGGTGGGCTAATGTTGCCATGGGTAGCATATACTACCCAAATATCTGGAT
AGCATATGCTATCCTAATCTATATCTGGGTAGCATAGGCTATCCTAATCTATATCTGGGTAGCATATGCT
ATCCTAATCTATATCTGGGTAGTATATGCTATCCTAATTTATATCTGGGTAGCATAGGCTATCCTAATCT
ATATCTGGGTAGCATATGCTATCCTAATCTATATCTGGGTAGTATATGCTATCCTAATCTGTATCCGGGT
AGCATATGCTATCCTAATAGAGATTAGGGTAGTATATGCTATCCTAATTTATATCTGGGTAGCATATACT
ACCCAAATATCTGGATAGCATATGCTATCCTAATCTATATCTGGGTAGCATATGCTATCCTAATCTATAT
CTGGGTAGCATAGGCTATCCTAATCTATATCTGGGTAGCATATGCTATCCTAATCTATATCTGGGTAGTA
TATGCTATCCTAATTTATATCTGGGTAGCATAGGCTATCCTAATCTATATCTGGGTAGCATATGCTATCC
TAATCTATATCTGGGTAGTATATGCTATCCTAATCTGTATCCGGGTAGCATATGCTATCCTCATGCATAT
ACAGTCAGCATATGATACCCAGTAGTAGAGTGGGAGTGCTATCCTTTGCATATGCCGCCACCTCCCAAGG
GGGCGTGAATTTTCGCTGCTTGTCCTTTTCCTGCTGGGGATCTCCCGATCCCCTATGGTGCACTCTCAGT
ACAATCTGCTCTGATGCCGCATAGTTAAGCCAGTATCTGCTCCCTGCTTGTGTGTTGGAGGTCGCTGAGT
AGTGCGCGAGCAAAATTTAAGCTACAACAAGGCAAGGCTTGACCGACAATTGCATGAAGAATCTGCTTAG
GGTTAGGCGTTTTGCGCTGCTTCGATCACAACTTTGTATAGAAAAGTTGGCCCTGCAGGCGTTACATAAC
TTACGGTAAATGGCCCGCCTGGCTGACCGCCCAACGACCCCCGCCCATTGACGTCAATAATGACGTATGT
TCCCATAGTAACGCCAATAGGGACTTTCCATTGACGTCAATGGGTGGAGTATTTACGGTAAACTGCCCAC
TTGGCAGTACATCAAGTGTATCATATGCCAAGTCCGCCCCCTATTGACGTCAATGACGGTAAATGGCCCG
CCTGGCATTATGCCCAGTACATGACCTTACGGGACTTTCCTACTTGGCAGTACATCTACGTATTAGTCAT
CGCTATTACCATGGTGATGCGGTTTTGGCAGTACACCAATGGGCGTGGATAGCGGTTTGACTCACGGGGA
TTTCCAAGTCTCCACCCCATTGACGTCAATGGGAGTTTGTTTTGGCACCAAAATCAACGGGACTTTCCAA
AATGTCGTAATAACCCCGCCCCGTTGACGCAAATGGGCGGTAGGCGTGTACGGTGGGAGGTCTATATAAG
CAGAGCTCGTTTAGTGAACCGTCAGATCGCCTGGAGACGCCATCCACGCTGTTTTGACCTCCATAGAAGA
CAACAACTTTGTACAAAAAAGTTGGCACCATGTTCGTGTTCCTTGTCCTCCTGCCGCTGGTGTCATCGCA
GTGCGTGAACCTGACCACCCGGACTCAGCTGCCTCCTGCTTACACTAACTCCTTCACTCGCGGGGTGTAC
TACCCTGACAAAGTGTTCCGGTCGTCCGTGCTGCATAGCACCCAGGACCTGTTCCTTCCGTTCTTCTCCA
ACGTGACCTGGTTCCACGCCATTCACGTGTCGGGGACCAACGGCACTAAGAGATTCGACAACCCCGTCTT
GCCCTTCAATGACGGAGTATACTTCGCCTCGACGGAAAAGTCCAACATCATTCGGGGTTGGATCTTCGGC
ACTACCCTGGACAGCAAGACCCAGTCCCTGCTCATTGTCAACAACGCCACCAACGTCGTGATCAAAGTCT
GCGAGTTTCAGTTTTGTAACGATCCGTTCCTCGGCGTGTACTACCACAAGAACAACAAGAGCTGGATGGA
GTCCGAATTCCGGGTCTACTCCTCCGCCAACAACTGTACCTTCGAATACGTGTCCCAACCTTTCCTCATG
GACCTCGAAGGAAAACAGGGAAACTTCAAGAACTTGAGAGAGTTTGTGTTCAAGAATATCGATGGCTACT
TCAAGATCTACTCGAAGCATACCCCGATCAACCTCGTGCGGGACCTACCTCAAGGGTTCTCCGCACTTGA
GCCGCTCGTGGACCTCCCCATTGGCATCAACATCACCAGATTCCAGACTTTACTGGCACTGCATAGATCG
TATCTCACACCCGGGGACTCCTCCTCCGGGTGGACAGCTGGTGCTGCGGCCTACTACGTGGGATATCTCC
AGCCCCGGACCTTCTTGCTGAAGTACAACGAGAACGGCACCATCACGGATGCCGTGGACTGTGCACTGGA
CCCCTTGAGTGAAACCAAGTGCACGCTGAAGTCCTTCACCGTGGAAAAAGGCATCTACCAGACCAGCAAC
TTCAGGGTGCAGCCTACTGAATCAATCGTGCGGTTCCCTAACATTACCAATCTGTGCCCGTTCGGCGAAG
TGTTCAACGCCACTAGATTCGCCTCGGTGTACGCCTGGAACCGAAAGCGGATCAGCAACTGCGTGGCCGA
CTACTCAGTGCTCTACAACTCGGCCAGCTTCTCCACCTTCAAGTGCTACGGAGTGTCGCCCACCAAGCTG
AACGATCTGTGCTTCACCAACGTGTACGCGGATTCCTTCGTGATCCGCGGAGATGAAGTCCGCCAAATCG
CCCCCGGTCAAACCGGAAAGATTGCCGACTACAACTATAAGCTGCCGGACGACTTTACCGGATGCGTGAT
TGCCTGGAATTCCAACAATTTGGATTCAAAAGTCGGCGGCAACTACAACTACCTGTACCGCCTGTTCCGG
AAGTCAAACCTGAAGCCGTTCGAACGCGACATCAGCACCGAAATCTATCAAGCGGGAAGCACTCCCTGCA
ACGGGGTGGAGGGCTTCAACTGCTACTTCCCGCTGCAAAGCTACGGATTCCAGCCTACCAACGGCGTTGG
ATACCAGCCATATCGCGTGGTCGTGCTCTCCTTTGAACTTCTGCACGCCCCTGCCACTGTGTGCGGCCCC
AAGAAGTCCACTAACCTCGTCAAGAATAAGTGCGTGAATTTCAACTTTAACGGATTGACCGGGACCGGAG
TGCTCACCGAGTCCAACAAGAAATTCCTGCCGTTCCAACAGTTTGGACGGGACATCGCCGATACTACGGA
TGCTGTGCGGGACCCACAGACTCTGGAGATCCTGGACATTACTCCCTGTTCCTTTGGCGGGGTGTCGGTC
ATCACCCCTGGTACTAACACCAGCAACCAGGTCGCCGTGCTGTATCAGGACGTGAACTGCACCGAAGTGC
CCGTGGCGATCCACGCCGACCAGCTGACTCCAACTTGGCGCGTGTACTCGACTGGTTCGAACGTGTTCCA
GACTCGGGCCGGTTGCCTGATCGGAGCGGAGCATGTCAACAACAGCTACGAGTGCGACATCCCTATTGGA
GCCGGGATTTGCGCCAGCTACCAGACCCAGACCAATTCGCCTGGGTCGGCCAGCAGCGTGGCTTCCCAAT
CGATCATCGCCTACACCATGTCCCTGGGAGCCGAGAACTCAGTGGCGTACTCCAACAACTCGATTGCCAT
CCCCACTAATTTCACGATCAGCGTGACCACCGAGATCCTGCCTGTGTCCATGACCAAGACCTCCGTGGAC
TGCACCATGTACATCTGCGGAGACTCCACCGAGTGCTCCAACCTCCTGCTGCAATACGGCTCGTTCTGTA
CCCAACTGAACCGAGCCCTGACTGGGATCGCCGTGGAGCAGGACAAGAACACACAGGAGGTGTTCGCACA
AGTCAAGCAGATCTACAAGACCCCGCCCATCAAGGATTTCGGAGGGTTCAATTTCTCCCAAATTCTGCCG
GACCCTTCCAAGCCGTCCAAGAGGTCATTCATTGAGGATCTCCTGTTCAACAAGGTCACCCTGGCCGATG
CTGGTTTCATCAAGCAGTACGGAGACTGCCTGGGGGACATCGCAGCCCGCGATCTGATCTGCGCCCAAAA
GTTCAACGGCCTGACCGTCCTGCCTCCGCTTCTGACTGATGAAATGATTGCCCAGTACACCTCTGCGCTG
CTGGCTGGCACTATCACCTCCGGCTGGACCTTCGGCGCTGGAGCAGCACTGCAGATTCCATTTGCCATGC
AAATGGCCTACCGCTTCAACGGAATCGGAGTGACTCAGAACGTCCTGTACGAGAACCAGAAGCTCATCGC
CAACCAGTTCAACTCCGCCATTGGGAAGATTCAGGATTCCCTGTCGAGCACTGCGTCAGCCCTGGGAAAG
CTGCAGGACGTCGTGAACCAGAACGCACAGGCCCTGAACACCCTTGTGAAGCAGCTGTCGTCGAACTTCG
GGGCGATCTCCTCCGTGTTGAACGACATCCTGTCCCGGCTGGACCCGCCTGAGGCAGAAGTGCAGATCGA
CCGGCTGATTACCGGACGCCTCCAGTCCCTTCAAACTTATGTGACCCAGCAGCTGATTCGCGCGGCGGAA
ATTCGGGCTAGCGCCAATCTGGCTGCCACCAAGATGAGCGAATGCGTGCTTGGACAGTCCAAGAGAGTGG
ACTTTTGTGGAAAGGGCTACCACCTGATGAGCTTCCCCCAATCCGCCCCACACGGTGTCGTGTTTCTGCA
CGTGACCTACGTGCCGGCGCAGGAAAAGAACTTCACCACTGCCCCTGCCATCTGCCACGATGGGAAGGCG
CACTTCCCGAGGGAGGGAGTGTTCGTGTCAAACGGAACCCACTGGTTCGTGACCCAAAGGAACTTCTACG
AGCCCCAGATTATCACCACCGATAACACTTTCGTGAGCGGCAACTGCGACGTGGTCATCGGCATCGTGAA
CAACACTGTGTACGACCCGCTGCAACCGGAGCTCGATAGCTTTAAGGAAGAACTCGACAAGTACTTTAAG
AATCATACGTCCCCCGATGTGGATCTGGGCGACATTAGCGGTATCAACGCGTCTGTCGTGAACATTCAGA
AGGAGATTGACAGGCTCAACGAAGTCGCCAAAAACCTGAACGAGAGCCTGATAGACTTGCAGGAACTGGG
AAAATACGAGCAGGGCTCCGGTTACATCCCCGAAGCTCCACGGGACGGACAGGCCTACGTGCGCAAGGAC
GGAGAATGGGTGCTGCTGAGCACCTTCCTCGGGCGGTCCCTGGAGGTGCTGTTCCAAGGCCCAGGCCACC
ATCATCATCACCACCACCACTCGGCTTGGTCACACCCCCAATTCGAAAAGGGCGGTGGTTCTGGAGGAGG
CGGATCCGGAGGATCCGCGTGGAGTCATCCGCAGTTTGAAAAGTAATCAACTTTCTTGTACAAAGTTGTG
AAATTCTGCAGATATCCATCACACTGGCGGCCGCTCGAGCATGCATCTAGAGGGCCCTATTCTATAGTGT
CACCTAAATGCTAGAGCTCGCTGATCAGCCTCGACTGTGCCTTCTAGTTGCCAGCCATCTGTTGTTTGCC
CCTCCCCCGTGCCTTCCTTGACCCTGGAAGGTGCCACTCCCACTGTCCTTTCCTAATAAAATGAGGAAAT
TGCATCGCATTGTCTGAGTAGGTGTCATTCTATTCTGGGGGGTGGGGTGGGGCAGGACAGCAAGGGGGAG
GATTGGGAAGACAATAGCAGGCATGCTGGGGATGCGGTGGGCTCTATGGCTTCTGAGGCGGAAAGAACCA
GCTGGGGCTCTAGGGGGTATCCCC
[124 nt withheld, positions 7095-7218]
C
[91 nt withheld, positions 7220-7310]
A
[49 nt withheld, positions 7312-7360]
CCTTTGACGTTGGAGTCCACGTTCTTT
[37 nt withheld, positions 7388-7424]
ACCCTATCTCGGTCTATTCTTTTGATTTATAAGGGATTTTGCCGATTTCGGCCTATTGGTTAAAAAATGA
GCTGATTTAACAAAAATTTAACGCGAATTAATTCTGTGGAATGTGTGTCAGTTAGGGTGTGGAAAGTCCC
CAGGCTCCCCAGCAGGCAGAAGTATGCAAAGCATGCATCTCAATTAGTCAGCAACCAGGTGTGGAAAGTC
CCTAGGCTCCCCAGCAGGCAGAAGTATGCAAAGCATGCATCTCAATTAGTCAGCAACCATAGTCCCGCCC
CTAACTCCGCCCATCCCGCCCCTAACTCCGCCCAGTTCCGCCCATTCTCCGCCCCATGGCTGACTAATTT
TTTTTATTTATGCAGAGGCCGAGGCCGCCTCTGCCTCTGAGCTATTCCAGAAGTAGTGAGGAGGCTTTTT
TGGAGGCCTAGGCTTTTGCAAAAAGCTCCCGGGAGCTTGTATATCCATTTTCGGATCTGATCAAGAGACA
GGATGAGGATCGTTTCGCATGATTGAACAAGATGGATTGCACGCAGGTTCTCCGGCCGCTTGGGTGGAGA
GGCTATTCGGCTATGACTGGGCACAACAGACAATCGGCTGCTCTGATGCCGCCGTGTTCCGGCTGTCAGC
GCAGGGGCGCCCGGTTCTTTTTGTCAAGACCGACCTGTCCGGTGCCCTGAATGAACTGCAGGACGAGGCA
GCGCGGCTATCGTGGCTGGCCACGACGGGCGTTCCTTGCGCAGCTGTGCTCGACGTTGTCACTGAAGCGG
GAAGGGACTGGCTGCTATTGGGCGAAGTGCCGGGGCAGGATCTCCTGTCATCTCACCTTGCTCCTGCCGA
GAAAGTATCCATCATGGCTGATGCAATGCGGCGGCTGCATACGCTTGATCCGGCTACCTGCCCATTCGAC
CACCAAGCGAAACATCGCATCGAGCGAGCACGTACTCGGATGGAAGCCGGTCTTGTCGATCAGGATGATC
TGGACGAAGAGCATCAGGGGCTCGCGCCAGCCGAACTGTTCGCCAGGCTCAAGGCGCGCATGCCCGACGG
CGAGGATCTCGTCGTGACCCATGGCGATGCCTGCTTGCCGAATATCATGGTGGAAAATGGCCGCTTTTCT
GGATTCATCGACTGTGGCCGGCTGGGTGTGGCGGACCGCTATCAGGACATAGCGTTGGCTACCCGTGATA
TTGCTGAAGAGCTTGGCGGCGAATGGGCTGACCGCTTCCTCGTGCTTTACGGTATCGCCGCTCCCGATTC
GCAGCGCATCGCCTTCTATCGCCTTCTTGACGAGTTCTTCTGAGCGGGACTCTGGGGTTCGAAATGACCG
ACCAAGCGACGCCCAACCTGCCATCACGAGATTTCGATTCCACCGCCGCCTTCTATGAAAGGTTGGGCTT
CGGAATCGTTTTCCGGGACGCCGGCTGGATGATCCTCCAGCGCGGGGATCTCATGCTGGAGTTCTTCGCC
CACCCCAACTTGTTTATTGCAGCTTATAATGGTTACAAATAAAGCAATAGCATCACAAATTTCACAAATA
AAGCATTTTTTTCACTGCATTCTAGTTGTGGTTTGTCCAAACTCATCAATGTATCTTATCATGTCTGTAT
ACCGTCGACCTCTAGCTAGAGCTTGGCGTAATCATGGTCATAGCTGTTTCCTGTGTGAAATTGTTATCCG
CTCACAATTCCACACAACATACGAGCCGGAAGCATAAAGTGTAAAGCCTGGGGTGCCTAATGAGTGAGCT
AACTCACATTAATTGCGTTGCGCTCACTGCCCGCTTTCCAGTCGGGAAACCTGTCGTGCCAGCTGCATTA
ATGAATCGGCCAACGCGCGGGGAGAGGCGGTTTGCGTATTGGGCGCTCTTCCGCTTCCTCGCTCACTGAC
TCGCTGCGCTCGGTCGTTCGGCTGCGGCGAGCGGTATCAGCTCACTCAAAGGCGGTAATACGGTTATCCA
CAGAATCAGGGGATAACGCAGGAAAGAACATGTGAGCAAAAGGCCAGCAAAAGGCCAGGAACCGTAAAAA
GGCCGCGTTGCTGGCGTTTTTCCATAGGCTCCGCCCCCCTGACGAGCATCACAAAAATCGACGCTCAAGT
CAGAGGTGGCGAAACCCGACAGGACTATAAAGATACCAGGCGTTTCCCCCTGGAAGCTCCCTCGTGCGCT
CTCCTGTTCCGACCCTGCCGCTTACCGGATACCTGTCCGCCTTTCTCCCTTCGGGAAGCGTGGCGCTTTC
TCATAGCTCACGCTGTAGGTATCTCAGTTCGGTGTAGGTCGTTCGCTCCAAGCTGGGCTGTGTGCACGAA
CCCCCCGTTCAGCCCGACCGCTGCGCCTTATCCGGTAACTATCGTCTTGAGTCCAACCCGGTAAGACACG
ACTTATCGCCACTGGCAGCAGCCACTGGTAACAGGATTAGCAGAGCGAGGTATGTAGGCGGTGCTACAGA
GTTCTTGAAGTGGTGGCCTAACTACGGCTACACTAGAAGAACAGTATTTGGTATCTGCGCTCTGCTGAAG
CCAGTTACCTTCGGAAAAAGAGTTGGTAGCTCTTGATCCGGCAAACAAACCACCGCTGGTAGCGGTGGTT
TTTTTGTTTGCAAGCAGCAGATTACGCGCAGAAAAAAAGGATCTCAAGAAGATCCTTTGATCTTTTCTAC
GGGGTCTGACGCTCAGTGGAACGAAAACTCACGTTAAGGGATTTTGGTCATGAGATTATCAAAAAGGATC
TTCACCTAGATCCTTTTAAATTAAAAATGAAGTTTTAAATCAATCTAAAGTATATATGAGTAAACTTGGT
CTGACAGTTACCAATGCTTAATCAGTGAGGCACCTATCTCAGCGATCTGTCTATTTCGTTCATCCATAGT
TGCCTGACTCCCCGTCGTGTAGATAACTACGATACGGGAGGGCTTACCATCTGGCCCCAGTGCTGCAATG
ATACCGCGAGACCCACGCTCACCGGCTCCAGATTTATCAGCAATAAACCAGCCAGCCGGAAGGGCCGAGC
GCAGAAGTGGTCCTGCAACTTTATCCGCCTCCATCCAGTCTATTAATTGTTGCCGGGAAGCTAGAGTAAG
TAGTTCGCCAGTTAATAGTTTGCGCAACGTTGTTGCCATTGCTACAGGCATCGTGGTGTCACGCTCGTCG
TTTGGTATGGCTTCATTCAGCTCCGGTTCCCAACGATCAAGGCGAGTTACATGATCCCCCATGTTGTGCA
AAAAAGCGGTTAGCTCCTTCGGTCCTCCGATCGTTGTCAGAAGTAAGTTGGCCGCAGTGTTATCACTCAT
GGTTATGGCAGCACTGCATAATTCTCTTACTGTCATGCCATCCGTAAGATGCTTTTCTGTGACTGGTGAG
TACTCAACCAAGTCATTCTGAGAATAGTGTATGCGGCGACCGAGTTGCTCTTGCCCGGCGTCAATACGGG
ATAATACCGCGCCACATAGCAGAACTTTAAAAGTGCTCATCATTGGAAAACGTTCTTCGGGGCGAAAACT
CTCAAGGATCTTACCGCTGTTGAGATCCAGTTCGATGTAACCCACTCGTGCACCCAACTGATCTTCAGCA
TCTTTTACTTTCACCAGCGTTTCTGGGTGAGCAAAAACAGGAAGGCAAAATGCCGCAAAAAAGGGAATAA
GGGCGACACGGAAATGTTGAATACTCATACTCTTCCTTTTTCAATATTATTGAAGCATTTATCAGGGTTA
TTGTCTCATGAGCGGATACATATTTGAATGTATTTAGAAAAATAAACAAATAGGGGTTCCGCGCACATTT
CCCCGAAAAGTGCCACCTGACGTC
